>Addgene plasmid #123691 | MTK1_029 | addgene full sequence | sequence record 248591 | Addgene NGS Result
CAAAAAAACCACCGCTACCAGCGGTGGTTTGTTTGCCGGATCAAGAGCTACCAACTCTTTTTCCGAAGGT
AACTGGCTTCAGCAGAGCGCAGATACCAAATACTGTTCTTCTAGTGTAGCCGTAGTTAGGCCACCACTTC
AAGAACTCTGTAGCACCGCCTACATACCTCGCTCTGCTAATCCTGTTACCAGTGGCTGCTGCCAGTGGCG
ATAAGTCGTGTCTTACCGGGTTGGACTCAAGACGATAGTTACCGGATAAGGCGCAGCGGTCGGGCTGAAC
GGGGGGTTCGTGCACACAGCCCAGCTTGGAGCGAACGACCTACACCGAACTGAGATACCTACAGCGTGAG
CTATGAGAAAGCGCCACGCTTCCCGAAGGGAGAAAGGCGGACAGGTATCCGGTAAGCGGCAGGGTCGGAA
CAGGAGAGCGCACGAGGGAGCTTCCAGGGGGAAACGCCTGGTATCTTTATAGTCCTGTCGGGTTTCGCCA
CCTCTGACTTGAGCGTCGATTTTTGTGATGCTCGTCAGGGGGGCGGAGCCTATGGAAAAACGCCAGCAAC
GCGGCCTTTTTACGGTTCCTGGCCTTTTGCTGGCCTTTTGCTCACATGTTCTTTCCTGCGTTATCCCCTG
ATTCTGTGGATAACCGTAGTCGGTCTCACCCTGAATTCGCATCTAGACCAGACAGCACGTAATTGACCGC
CAGAACGCGCAATTTGACGACCAGCGGATATGAGATTCTGTGCACTCACGAGAACGTTACCGACGATTTC
CCAGTATTTGGCGCTGCCATAATCCAAATATCAAGCGAATCCCATGTGACCGTCTCAGCGGGCGACGATC
TCAGAACAGTTACAACACCAGGCTTCTGGCTCCAGTCCTTGGAGTCCGTCTGCGTCCCAGCAGCTCCCCC
TGGTGGCCAGAAGCAAACGCTTCATGTCTTGCATCTAGAGCCAAAGCATCTCCTACCCCTGGATTCCCAT
TCCGGAATAGTTTTCAAACGTGAGACCAGACCAATAAAAAACGCCCGGCGGCAACCGAGCGTTCTGAACA
AATCCAGATGGAGTTCTGAGGTCATTACTGGATCTATCAACAGGAGTCCAAGCGAGCTCGATATCAAATT
ACGCCCCGCCCTGCCACTCATCGCAGTACTGTTGTAATTCATTAAGCATTCTGCCGACATGGAAGCCATC
ACAAACGGCATGATGAACCTGAATCGCCAGCGGCATCAGCACCTTGTCGCCTTGCGTATAATATTTGCCC
ATGGTGAAAACGGGGGCGAAGAAGTTGTCCATATTGGCCACGTTTAAATCAAAACTGGTGAAACTCACCC
AGGGATTGGCTGAAACGAAAAACATATTCTCAATAAACCCTTTAGGGAAATAGGCCAGGTTTTCACCGTA
ACACGCCACATCTTGCGAATATATGTGTAGAAACTGCCGGAAATCGTCGTGGTATTCACTCCAGAGCGAT
GAAAACGTTTCAGTTTGCTCATGGAAAACGGTGTAACAAGGGTGAACACTATCCCATATCACCAGCTCAC
CGTCTTTCATTGCCATACGAAATTCCGGATGAGCATTCATCAGGCGGGCAAGAATGTGAATAAAGGCCGG
ATAAAACTTGTGCTTATTTTTCTTTACGGTCTTTAAAAAGGCCGTAATATCCAGCTGAACGGTCTGGTTA
TAGGTACATTGAGCAACTGACTGAAATGCCTCAAAATGTTCTTTACGATGCCATTGGGATATATCAACGG
TGGTATATCCAGTGATTTTTTTCTCCATTTTAGCTTCCTTAGCTCCTGAAAATCTCGATAACTCAAAAAA
TACGCCCGGTAGTGATCTTATTTCATTATGGTGAAAGTTGGAACCTCTTACGTGCCCGATCAATCATGAC
CAAAATCCCTTAACGTGAGTTTTCGTTCCACTGAGCGTCAGACCCCGTAGAAAAGATCAAAGGATCTTCT
TGAGATCCTTTTTTTCTGCGCGTAATCTGCTGCTTGCAAA
Features (pLannotate 1.2.2; 4 found; start..end, strand, type, name):
   1014..1048    -  terminator     lambda t0 terminator: minimal transcription terminator from phage lambda (Scholtissek and Grosse, 1987)
   1122..1778    -  CDS            cat: CAT_ECOLX - Experimental evidence at protein level: Swiss-Prot protein existence level 1. This enzyme is an effector of chloramphenicol resistance in bacteria. From Escherichia coli. This protein is used as a marker in many commonly used cloning vectors, such as pACYC184.
   1779..1876    -  promoter       cat promoter: promoter of the E. coli cat gene encoding chloramphenicol acetyltransferase
   1960..548     +  rep_origin     ori (across the origin): high-copy-number ColE1/pMB1/pBR322/pUC origin of replication
