[The description below was written by a language model from this plasmid's Addgene catalogue record and pLannotate feature annotations shown in this document.]
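Description:
MTK1_029 is a small (about 2 kb) part plasmid from the Mammalian Toolkit (MTK), a modular hierarchical cloning system for building genetic circuits in mammalian cells. It is built on the MTK0_027 part-entry backbone and is catalogued as a mammalian expression vector. It carries no mammalian expression cassette of its own, though, and instead serves as a bacterial storage vector for a single reusable DNA part. The annotated features are all backbone elements. They comprise a high-copy ColE1/pUC-type origin of replication for propagation in E. coli, a chloramphenicol acetyltransferase (cat) gene driven by its native promoter for chloramphenicol selection, and a lambda t0 transcription terminator lying downstream of the cat gene.

The payload is a synthetic Type 1 part that combines the ConL7 connector with a human B2 insulator sequence. In the MTK, Type 1 parts are 5' assembly connectors: they sit at the upstream end of a transcriptional unit and help determine how finished units are joined in order into multi-gene constructs. Pairing the connector with an insulator is presumably meant to place a buffering element at the unit's 5' boundary, limiting interference from neighbouring units or surrounding sequence, although the record does not spell out this rationale. The part was inserted through BsmBI sites that were destroyed during cloning, consistent with Golden Gate-style domestication into the entry vector. The automated feature table does not annotate the connector or insulator; by elimination, the insert probably lies in the unannotated stretch between the origin and the terminator. The plasmid is used as a building block in MTK assemblies when an insulated L7 left connector is wanted.
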