Addgene plasmid #123691: MTK1_029
Purpose: Encodes ConL7 and human B2 insulator as a Type 1 part to be used in the MTK system
Depositing lab: Hana El-Samad. Depositing organization: University of California, San Francisco (UCSF). Publication: A Toolkit for Rapid Modular Construction of Biological Circuits in Mammalian Cells. Fonseca JP, Bonny AR, Kumar GR, Ng AH, Town J, Wu QC, Aslankoohi E, Chen SY, Dods G, Harrigan P, Osimiri LC, Kistler AL, El-Samad H. ACS Synth Biol. 2019 Nov 15;8(11):2593-2606. doi: 10.1021/acssynbio.9b00322. Epub 2019 Nov 5. PubMed 31686495.
Backbone
  Vector backbone: MTK0_027
  Vector type: Mammalian Expression
Growth in bacteria
  Bacterial resistance: Chloramphenicol, 25 μg/mL
  Growth temperature: 37°C
  Growth strain: DH5alpha
  Copy number: Unknown
Gene/Insert
  Gene/Insert name: Connector L7-B2 insulator
  Species: Synthetic
  Cloning method: Restriction Enzyme; 5′ cloning site BsmBI (destroyed during cloning); 3′ cloning site BsmBI (destroyed during cloning)
Terms and licenses: Academic/Nonprofit Terms; Industry Terms: Not Available to Industry
Depositor comments: Type 1 parts are 5' assembly connectors in the MTK. Insulator sequences from https://doi.org/10.1038/nbt.3062 Please visit https://www.biorxiv.org/content/10.1101/506188v2 for BioRxiv preprint
How to cite: MTK1_029 was a gift from Hana El-Samad (Addgene plasmid # 123691 ; http://n2t.net/addgene:123691 ; RRID:Addgene_123691)
